Addgene plasmid #208262: pLRD10
Purpose: Production of labda-7,13(16),14-triene in E. coli MEV20
Depositing lab: Christopher Voigt. Depositing organization: Massachusetts Institute of Technology. Publication: Design of a redox-proficient Escherichia coli for screening terpenoids and modifying cytochrome P450s. Lin GM, Voigt CA. Nature Catalysis. 6, 1016–1029 (2023). https://doi.org/10.1038/s41929-023-01049-5.
Backbone
  Vector backbone: pLRD
  Vector type: Bacterial Expression
Growth in bacteria
  Bacterial resistance: Ampicillin, 100 μg/mL
  Growth temperature: 37°C
  Growth strain: DH5alpha
  Copy number: Low Copy
Gene/Insert 1
  Gene/Insert name: grTPS2
  Species: Grindelia hirsutula
  Cloning method: Restriction Enzyme; 5′ cloning site unknown (unknown if destroyed)
Gene/Insert 2
  Gene/Insert name: sclav_p0491
  Species: Streptomyces clavuligerus
Terms and licenses: Academic/Nonprofit Terms; Industry Terms: Not Available to Industry
How to cite: pLRD10 was a gift from Christopher Voigt (Addgene plasmid # 208262 ; http://n2t.net/addgene:208262 ; RRID:Addgene_208262)
