[The description below was written by a language model from this plasmid's Addgene catalogue record and pLannotate feature annotations shown in this document.]
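Description:
pLRD10 is a low-copy bacterial expression plasmid built on the pLRD backbone, designed to produce the labdane-type diterpene labda-7,13(16),14-triene in the engineered E. coli strain MEV20. It replicates from the pSC101 origin together with its cognate Rep101 (RepA) initiator protein, which accounts for the low copy number. Selection is by ampicillin through a β-lactamase gene driven by its native bla promoter.

The payload consists of two separately promoted terpene synthase genes arranged in the same orientation between BioBrick prefix and suffix sequences, with bacterial terminators on either side of this region (a putative terminator upstream and a his operon terminator downstream). Each gene is preceded by a T7 promoter with an adjacent lac operator, so transcription depends on T7 RNA polymerase supplied by the host and is repressed by LacI until relieved by IPTG. A hammerhead ribozyme follows each operator; such elements are commonly used as insulators that cleave the 5′ leader so expression is less dependent on promoter context.

The first coding sequence corresponds to grTPS2 from Grindelia hirsutula. The automated annotation labels it by similarity to a copalyl diphosphate synthase from Isodon eriocalyx, consistent with a class II diterpene cyclase acting on geranylgeranyl diphosphate, though the record does not spell out its exact product. The second is sclav_p0491 from Streptomyces clavuligerus, annotated as the synthase that converts labda-7,13(E)-dienyl diphosphate into labda-7,13(16),14-triene. Together the two enzymes presumably form a two-step route to the target diterpene, and the associated work concerns screening terpenoids and cytochrome P450 modifications in a redox-proficient E. coli.
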