Features (pLannotate 1.2.2; 16 found; start..end, strand, type, name):
     90..133     -  terminator     bacterial terminator: putative bacterial transcription terminator
    136..157     +  misc_feature   BioBrick prefix: BioBrick prefix for parts that do not start with "ATG"
    238..256     +  promoter       T7 promoter: promoter for bacteriophage T7 RNA polymerase
    257..281     +  protein_bind   lac operator: The lac repressor binds to the lac operator to inhibit transcription in E. coli. This inhibition can be relieved by adding lactose or isopropyl-β-D-thiogalactopyranoside (IPTG). lac repressor encoded by lacI
    301..356     +  ncRNA          Hammerhead 3: Accession: RF00008 - Hammerhead ribozyme (type III)
    558..2597    +  CDS            CPS1: CPS1_ISOER - Experimental evidence at protein level: Swiss-Prot protein existence level 1. Involved in the biosynthesis of ent-kaurene diterpenoids natural products such as oridonin, miltiradiene, eriocalyxin B and nezukol, known to exhibit antitumor, anti-inflammatory and antibacterial activities, and in the production of gibberellins phytohormones (PubMed:22284743). Catalyzes the conversion of (2E,6E,10E)-geranylgeranyl diphosphate (GGPP) to ent-copalyl diphosphate (ent-CPP) (PubMed:22284743). From Isodon eriocalyx (Plectranthus eriocalyx).
   2708..2726    +  promoter       T7 promoter: promoter for bacteriophage T7 RNA polymerase
   2727..2751    +  protein_bind   lac operator: The lac repressor binds to the lac operator to inhibit transcription in E. coli. This inhibition can be relieved by adding lactose or isopropyl-β-D-thiogalactopyranoside (IPTG). lac repressor encoded by lacI
   2772..2826    +  ncRNA          Hammerhead 3 (fragment): Accession: RF00008 - Hammerhead ribozyme (type III)
   2874..3902    +  CDS            LATES_STRCL: Experimental evidence at protein level: Swiss-Prot protein existence level 1. Involved in the biosynthesis of the labdane-type bicyclic diterpene labda-7,13(16),14-triene. Catalyzes the conversion of labda- 7,13(E)-dienyl diphosphate to yield labda-7,13(16),14-triene. From Streptomyces clavuligerus.
   4035..4055    +  misc_feature   BioBrick suffix: universal suffix for all parts
   4056..4113    +  terminator     his operon terminator: This putative transcriptin terminator from the E. coli his operon has a 2-bp deletion introduced during synthesis. Its efficiency has not been determined.
   4688..4910    +  rep_origin     pSC101 ori: low-copy replication origin that requires the Rep101 protein
   4958..5908    +  CDS            Rep101: RepA protein needed for replication with the pSC101 origin; rep101
   6522..7382    -  CDS            AmpR: β-lactamase; bla; confers resistance to ampicillin, carbenicillin, and related antibiotics
   7383..7487    -  promoter       AmpR promoter: bla
>Addgene plasmid #208262 | pLRD10 | addgene full sequence | sequence record 413670 | Addgene NGS Result
CACATTTCCCCGAAAAGTGCCACCTGACGTCTAAGAAACCATTATTATCATGACATTAACCTATAAAAAT
AGGCGTATCACGAGGCAGAATTTCAGATAAAAAAAATCCTTAGCTTTCGCTAAGGATGATTTCTGGAATT
CGCGGCCGCTTCTAGAGCGCGAAGACTTAATCAAATCCGTAGCAGTGCACAAGCAAGTGAGTGCTGACGA
GCTCAGGAGCCGCAATACACAGTGTGCTAATACGACTCACTATAGGGGAATTGTGAGCGGATAACAATTC
CCCTCTAAACGCCAGCCACTAAAGCGGTCAACGCATGTGCTTTGCGTTCTGATGAGACAGTGATGTCGAA
ACCGCCTCTACAAATAATTTTGTTTAAGATAAATTACTCTAAGGAGGGCTGATGTGCAAAGCTATTTATA
ACCCCGAAAAAGGTCTGTTAAAACACTCGGACCTGCAGCTGGAAGATGATAAATATAGCGACCTGCAGTT
GGTGGATGAAAAACACACTATTAAACGCTCAGTAGAATCTATCAAGTCCGCACTGTCCCTGGTGGATGAC
GGCGATCTGACGCTGTCTGCGTATGACACGGCCTGGGTCGCCCTGATCGAGGACGTCAATGGTAGAAGCG
GTTTCCCGCAATTCCCCAGCTGCCTGCAATGGATCGTTTCACAGCAGCTGCCCGACGGCTCATGGGGTGA
ACCACTGATGTTCCTGGCTTTTGACCGCCTGCTGAACACGCTGGCTAGTGTGGTTGCACTGACAAAATGG
AACATTCGCCCGGATATTTGTCAGAAAGGCATGAAATATGTGCTGGAAAACCTGAATAAGCTCGTTGACG
AAAAAGAAGAACACATGACCCCCGGCTTCGAGTTGCTGTTCCCGAAACTCATCGAACTGGCACAGAAACT
GGACATCAAGATGCCCATGGACAGCCCAGCGTTAAAAGAATTATATGCGCGTCGTGATACGAAACTGGCC
AAAATCCCGAAGAAAATTTTCCATAAGATGCCGACGATCCTCCTCTACAGCTTAGAGGGGATGAACGATC
TCGAATGGGATAAATTGCTGAAACTGAAATCAGAGAACGGCTCCTTCCTGTGTTCACCCGCGGCCACAGC
TTTTGCATTTATGGAGACAAAAGACCAAGATTGCCTCGCGTACCTGACCGATCTTGTTGCGAAGTTTAAT
GGTGGCGTTCCGACATTTTATCCAACCGATATGTACGAACAGATTTGGATTGTTGATCGTTTGCAAAGAC
TGGGGATTGCACATTATTTCTCTTCAGAGATCAACAACTTCGTCGACCACATCTATCGCTATTGGGATCA
GAAGGGAATCAGTTTTGCCAGAAAATGTAATCTTCCGGACATTGACGACACCGCTATGGGTTTCCGTGTA
CTGCGTACCCATGGGTACCAGGTATCGAGCGATGTGTTCCAGCATTTCGAAAAAGATGGCCAATTTTACT
GCTATTGGGGCCAGACAGCGGAAGCCGTGACCGTCATGTTTAACCTGTACCGTGCCAGCCAAGTTTTGTT
CCCAGGCGAAAAGATTCTGGATAATGCTAAAAAGTTTGCGCACAACTTTCTTACCGAGAAGGTTGCGACC
AATCAGGTTTTCGATAAGTGGATTATTACCAAAGACATTCTGGGCGAAGTGCAATATGCGTTAGATGTCC
CGTGGTATGCAAGCCTGCCGCGTCTGGAAGCTAGATATTACTTAGATCAGTATGCCGGGGACGGCGATGT
TTGGATCGCGAAAACCCTTTACCGCCTCAAATATGTATCGAACAACGAATATCTCGAAACGGCTAAGCTG
GATTACAATCATTGTCAGAAGATTCACAAGCTGGAGTGGAGCTATATACAAAAATGGTTCCTGGATCTCA
AAATCGAAGAAAGCATCAACACTCGTACGCTTTGGAGTTATTACCAGGCCGCGGCGAGTATCTTCCACCC
TGAAAGATACAACGAACGTCTGGCCTGGGCGAAAACGAATGTCCTGGTTGACACGATAACCACCTTCTTT
AGCAAGCAACAAATGAGTAAAGATGATATTCAGGGCTTTGTGAATCAGCTGACTAACACCGAAAACCAGC
AGACCTACGGCAAAATGAGTCACATGTTAATCGATGCGCTGAATGAAACGCTGAAGCACATCAGTATGAA
GGCCCGCGAAACCCATGGCATTGATATCTACCCACATCTGCAGTCCAGCTGGAAGAAATGGTTACTGTCT
TGTATGAACGGGCCTAATGTTGCCGGCGTGGCGGAGCTGATTGTTGAAACCATAAATCTTACTTCAGGCC
GCAGCTTCTCCAATGATTTACTTTCGCATCCCCAATACAAACAAATTACGTCTATAACCAACGACCTTTG
TCATCAGCTGTGTTCAAAAGGCAACCGTGCGATCGGGTCCGAAATTGAATCTAAAATGCAGGAACTGGTC
CAACTGGTGTTTTCGGACTCCTCCGACGGCCTCGATCCCGATGTGAAGAAAACCTACCTCGTTGTGGCCA
AATCCTTTTATTATATGGCATACTTTGACGCCAAAACAATCGATTCCCACATCAACAAAGTGCTGTTTGA
AATGGTGGTTTAATAATTATGCCTTCCGCTAATCAACTCGGTACCAAATTCCAGAAAAGAGACGCTTTCG
AGCGTCTTTTTTCGTTTTGGTCCGTGGACAAGCACAGCATAGCCAAGTAATACGACTCACTATAGGGGAA
TTGTGAGCGGATAACAATTCCCCTCTAGGTCCGAAGATACTTAGGGTGTCTCAAGGTGCGTACCTTGACT
GATGAGTCCGAAAGGACGAAACACCCCTCTACAAATAATTTTGTTTAAGAGGCTTAGCTAATAGGAGGTA
GATATGGGACGTAGAGCACGAAGCGCCCGCAGTTTTGGTGTTTCGCCTTTGTGGGGCGGCGTCAGCGTGC
GCTCTGGGGATAGAGGTGAAGCGGCAGTCGGCGGTTTGTGGGAGGTGCCTGATTTTTGGGGCCTGTTTCC
GTCACGGATTTCGCCACTCGCCGGCGAAGTGGAAAGCGGGACCCGCGTCTGGCTTGATGGATGGCGTCTG
GTAGAAGAAGCTGGCCCTGGAGAACGTCTGAAGGCGTCGAAAGTGGGGCGTCTTGTCGCGCTTGCGTATC
CGGATGCGCCCGCGGATCTGCTTCGTTGGGCGGCAGACCTGTTTGCCTGGCTTACTGCGTTTGATGATGT
CCATGTTGAAGCACCGGGAGTTACGACAGCCGAACTGGGACCGCACATGGCGTCTTTCGTTGGCGTTTTG
GAAACAGGCACCGCCCCGGGAGCGGCACCCACACCATTTCCAGCTGCGCTGGCGGAACTGTTGGATCGCG
CGCGCGAATTACTGACCCCTCTGCAAGAAGAACGCGTGCGTGCTCGGTTGGGTAAAGTGTTTGTGGCAAT
GCTCTGGGAAATTACGACTCGTGAGCGTACCGTATCAACCGCAGAATACGAAACGATGCGCCCTCATACA
TTTTTCTCAGCGGTTGGCGCTGCCCTTGTCGAGCCCTGTGCCGGTCTGGACCTGAGTCATGGTGTCCGCG
CCGACCCAGGGGTTCGCCGCCTGACCCAAGCATTAGCTACATTGTGGGAACGTACGAATGATCTGTATAG
CTTCGCGTACGAACAACGTGCATTAGGCTCTGTCCCCCGGACATTGCCGTGGCTCATCGCCCAAGAACGC
GGTCTGCCCCTGGATGCTGCATTTGCTGAAGCTGGACGCTGGTGCGAAGAAGAAGCTGTCCTGGCTCATC
GGCTGATCGGTGAACTGAGCGCCAGCGCACGCGAAGGTGTACCTGAATACGCCGGTGCGGTTGCGCACGC
CATTGGTGGTACGCGCCGCCTGTATGAAGTGAGTGATCGCTGGCGTGAAGAGTAATAAGCCTCGTTGCTC
TTCATAAATCATCCCTATGACCCCTTCAAAAAAAAAAAACACCCTAACGGGTGTTTTTTTTTTTTTGGTC
TGCCTCTCGCTGACGGTCACAATGCGCTTACGAAAGTCTTCCTGTACTAGTAGCGGCCGCTGCAGTCCGG
CAAAAAAGGGCAAGGTGTCACCACCCTGCCCTTTTTCTTTAAAACCGAAAAGATTACTTCGCGTTATGCA
GGCTTCCTCGCTCACTGACTCGCTGCGCTCGGTCGTTCGGCTGCGGCGAGCGGTATCAGCTCACTCAAAG
GCGGTAATGACAGTAAGACGGGTAAGCCTGTTGATGATACCGCTGCCTTACTGGGTGCATTAGCCAGTCT
GAATGACCTGTCACGGGATAATCCGAAGTGGTCAGACTGGAAAATCAGAGGGCAGGAACTGCTGAACAGC
AAAAAGTCAGATAGCACCACATAGCAGACCCGCCATAAAACGCCCTGAGAAGCCCGTGACGGGCTTTTCT
TGTATTATGGGTAGTTTCCTTGCATGAATCCATAAAAGGCGCCTGTAGTGCCATTTACCCCCATTCACTG
CCAGAGCCGTGAGCGCAGCGAACTGAATGTCACGAAAAAGACAGCGACTCAGGTGCCTGATGGTCGGAGA
CAAAAGGAATATTCAGCGATTTGCCCGAGCTTGCGAGGGTGCTACTTAAGCCTTTAGGGTTTTAAGGTCT
GTTTTGTAGAGGAGCAAACAGCGTTTGCGACATCCTTTTGTAATACTGCGGAACTGACTAAAGTAGTGAG
TTATACACAGGGCTGGGATCTATTCTTTTTATCTTTTTTTATTCTTTCTTTATTCTATAAATTATAACCA
CTTGAATATAAACAAAAAAAACACACAAAGGTCTAGCGGAATTTACAGAGGGTCTAGCAGAATTTACAAG
TTTTCCAGCAAAGGTCTAGCAGAATTTACAGATACCCACAACTCAAAGGAAAAGGACTAGTAATTATCAT
TGACTAGCCCATCTCAATTGGTATAGTGATTAAAATCACCTAGACCAATTGAGATGTATGTCTGAATTAG
TTGTTTTCAAAGCAAATGAACTAGCGATTAGTCGCTATGACTTAACGGAGCATGAAACCAAGCTAATTTT
ATGCTGTGTGGCACTACTCAACCCCACGATTGAAAACCCTACAAGGAAAGAACGGACGGTATCGTTCACT
TATAACCAATACGCTCAGATGATGAACATCAGTAGGGAAAATGCTTATGGTGTATTAGCTAAAGCAACCA
GAGAGCTGATGACGAGAACTGTGGAAATCAGGAATCCTTTGGTTAAAGGCTTTTGGATTTTCCAGTGGAC
AAACTATGCCAAGTTCTCAAGCGAAAAATTAGAATTAGTTTTTAGTGAAGAGATATTGCCTTATCTTTTC
CAGTTAAAAAAATTCATAAAATATAATCTGGAACATGTTAAGTCTTTTGAAAACAAATACTCTATGAGGA
TTTATGAGTGGTTATTAAAAGAACTAACACAAAAGAAAACTCACAAGGCAAATATAGAGATTAGCCTTGA
TGAATTTAAGTTCATGTTAATGCTTGAAAATAACTACCATGAGTTTAAAAGGCTTAACCAATGGGTTTTG
AAACCAATAAGTAAAGATTTAAACACTTACAGCAATATGAAATTGGTGGTTGATAAGCGAGGCCGCCCGA
CTGATACGTTGATTTTCCAAGTTGAACTAGATAGACAAATGGATCTCGTAACCGAACTTGAGAACAACCA
GATAAAAATGAATGGTGACAAAATACCAACAACCATTACATCAGATTCCTACCTACATAACGGACTAAGA
AAAACACTACACGATGCTTTAACTGCAAAAATTCAGCTCACCAGTTTTGAGGCAAAATTTTTGAGTGACA
TGCAAAGTAAGTATGATCTCAATGGTTCGTTCTCATGGCTCACGCAAAAACAACGAACCACACTAGAGAA
CATACTGGCTAAATACGGAAGGATCTGAGGTTCTTATGGCTCTTGTATCTATCAGTGAAGCATCAAGACT
AACAAACAAAAGTAGAACAACTGTTCACCGTTACATATCAAAGGGAAAACTGTCCATATGCACAGATGAA
AACGGTGTAAAAAAGATAGATACATCAGAGCTTTTACGAGTTTTTGGTGCATTCAAAGCTGTTCACCATG
AACAGATCGACAATGTAACAGATGAACAGCATGTAACACCTAATAGAACAGGTGAAACCAGTAAAACAAA
GCAACTAGAACATGAAATTGAACACCTGAGACAACTTGTTACAGCTCAACAGTCACACATAGACAGCCTG
AAACAGGCGATGCTGCTTATCGAATCAAAGCTGCCGACAACACGGGAGCCAGTGACGCCTCCCGTGGGGA
AAAAATCATGGCAATTCTGGAAGAAATAGCGCTTTCAGCCGGCAAACCGGCTGAAGCCGGATCTGCGATT
CTGATAACAAACTAGCAACACCAGAACAGCCCGTTTGCGGGCAGCAAAACCCGTACCGATTATCAAAAAG
GATCTTCACCTAGATCCTTTTAAATTAAAAATGAAGTTTTAAATCAATCTAAAGTATATATGAGTAAACT
TGGTCTGACAGTTACCAATGCTTAATCAGTGAGGCACCTATCTCAGCGATCTGTCTATTTCGTTCATCCA
TAGTTGCCTGACTCCCCGTCGTGTAGATAACTACGATACGGGAGGGCTTACCATCTGGCCCCAGTGCTGC
AATGATACCGCGAGAACCACGCTCACCGGCTCCAGATTTATCAGCAATAAACCAGCCAGCCGGAAGGGCC
GAGCGCAGAAGTGGTCCTGCAACTTTATCCGCCTCCATCCAGTCTATTAATTGTTGCCGGGAAGCTAGAG
TAAGTAGTTCGCCAGTTAATAGTTTGCGCAACGTTGTTGCCATTGCTACAGGCATCGTGGTGTCACGCTC
GTCGTTTGGTATGGCTTCATTCAGCTCCGGTTCCCAACGATCAAGGCGAGTTACATGATCCCCCATGTTG
TGCAAAAAAGCGGTTAGCTCCTTCGGTCCTCCGATCGTTGTCAGAAGTAAGTTGGCCGCAGTGTTATCAC
TCATGGTTATGGCAGCACTGCATAATTCTCTTACTGTCATGCCATCCGTAAGATGCTTTTCTGTGACTGG
TGAGTACTCAACCAAGTCATTCTGAGAATAGTGTATGCGGCGACCGAGTTGCTCTTGCCCGGCGTCAATA
CGGGATAATACCGCGCCACATAGCAGAACTTTAAAAGTGCTCATCATTGGAAAACGTTCTTCGGGGCGAA
AACTCTCAAGGATCTTACCGCTGTTGAGATCCAGTTCGATATAACCCACTCGTGCACCCAACTGATCTTC
AGCATCTTTTACTTTCACCAGCGTTTCTGGGTGAGCAAAAACAGGAAGGCAAAATGCCGCAAAAAAGGGA
ATAAGGGCGACACGGAAATGTTGAATACTCATACTCTTCCTTTTTCAATATTATTGAAGCATTTATCAGG
GTTATTGTCTCATGAGCGGATACATATTTGAATGTATTTAGAAAAATAAACAAATAGGGGTTCCGCG
